>Addgene plasmid #174368 | pJEC625 | addgene full sequence | sequence record 345701 | Addgene NGS Result
CGGCAAACAAACCACCGCTGGTAGCGGTGGTTTTTTTGTTTGCAAGCAGCAGATTACGCGCAGAAAAAAA
GGATCTCAAGAAGATCCTTTGATCTTTTCTACGGGGTCTGACGCTCAGTGGAACGAAAACTCACGTTAAG
GGATTTTGGTCATGAGATTATCAAAAAGGATCTTCACCTAGATCCTTTTAAATTAAAAATGAAGTTTTAA
ATCAATCTAAAGTATATATGAGTAAACTTGGTCTGACAGTTACCAATGCTTAATCAGTGAGGCACCTATC
TCAGCGATCTGTCTATTTCGTTCATCCATAGTTGCCTGACTCCCCGTCGTGTAGATAACTACGATACGGG
AGGGCTTACCATCTGGCCCCAGTGCTGCAATGATACCGCGAGACCCACGCTCACCGGCTCCAGATTTATC
AGCAATAAACCAGCCAGCCGGAAGGGCCGAGCGCAGAAGTGGTCCTGCAACTTTATCCGCCTCCATCCAG
TCTATTAATTGTTGCCGGGAAGCTAGAGTAAGTAGTTCGCCAGTTAATAGTTTGCGCAACGTTGTTGCCA
TTGCTACAGGCATCGTGGTGTCACGCTCGTCGTTTGGTATGGCTTCATTCAGCTCCGGTTCCCAACGATC
AAGGCGAGTTACATGATCCCCCATGTTGTGCAAAAAAGCGGTTAGCTCCTTCGGTCCTCCGATCGTTGTC
AGAAGTAAGTTGGCCGCAGTGTTATCACTCATGGTTATGGCAGCACTGCATAATTCTCTTACTGTCATGC
CATCCGTAAGATGCTTTTCTGTGACTGGTGAGTACTCAACCAAGTCATTCTGAGAATAGTGTATGCGGCG
ACCGAGTTGCTCTTGCCCGGCGTCAATACGGGATAATACCGCGCCACATAGCAGAACTTTAAAAGTGCTC
ATCATTGGAAAACGTTCTTCGGGGCGAAAACTCTCAAGGATCTTACCGCTGTTGAGATCCAGTTCGATGT
AACCCACTCGTGCACCCAACTGATCTTCAGCATCTTTTACTTTCACCAGCGTTTCTGGGTGAGCAAAAAC
AGGAAGGCAAAATGCCGCAAAAAAGGGAATAAGGGCGACACGGAAATGTTGAATACTCATACTCTTCCTT
TTTCAATATTATTGAAGCATTTATCAGGGTTATTGTCTCATGAGCGGATACATATTTGAATGTATTTAGA
AAAATAAACAAATAGGGGTTCCGCGCACATTTCCCCGAAAAGTGCCACCTGACGTCTAAGAAACCATTAT
TATCATGACATTAACCTATAAAAATAGGCGTATCACGAGGCAGAATTTCAGATAAAAAAAATCCTTAGCT
TTCGCTAAGGATGATTTCTGGAATTCTAAAGATCTTTGACAGCTAGCTCAGTCCTAGGTATAATACTAGT
TAGTCTTCGATAAGAAGACTAGTTTTAGAGCTAGAAATAGCAAGTTAAAATAAGGCTAGTCCGTTATCAA
CTTGAAAAAGTGGCACCGAGTCGGTGCTTTTTTTGAAGCTTGGGCCCGAACAAAAACTCATCTCAGAAGA
GGATCTGAATAGCGCCGTCGACCATCATCATCATCATCATTGAGTTTAAACGGTCTCCAGCTTGGCTGTT
TTGGCGGATGAGAGAAGATTTTCAGCCTGATACAGATTAAATCAGAACGCAGAAGCGGTCTGATAAAACA
GAATTTGCCTGGCGGCAGTAGCGCGGTGGTCCCACCTGACCCCATGCCGAACTCAGAAGTGAAACGCCGT
AGCGCCGATGGTAGTGTGGGGTCTCCCCATGCGAGAGTAGGGAACTGCCAGGCATCAAATAAAACGAAAG
GCTCAGTCGAAAGACTGGGCCTTTCGTTTTATCTGTTGTTTGTCGGTGAACTGGATCCTTACTCGAGTCT
AGACTGCAGGCTTCCTCGCTCACTGACTCGCTGCGCTCGGTCGTTCGGCTGCGGCGAGCGGTATCAGCTC
ACTCAAAGGCGGTAATACGGTTATCCACAGAATCAGGGGATAACGCAGGAAAGAACATGTGAGCAAAAGG
CCAGCAAAAGGCCAGGAACCGTAAAAAGGCCGCGTTGCTGGCGTTTTTCCACAGGCTCCGCCCCCCTGAC
GAGCATCACAAAAATCGACGCTCAAGTCAGAGGTGGCGAAACCCGACAGGACTATAAAGATACCAGGCGT
TTCCCCCTGGAAGCTCCCTCGTGCGCTCTCCTGTTCCGACCCTGCCGCTTACCGGATACCTGTCCGCCTT
TCTCCCTTCGGGAAGCGTGGCGCTTTCTCATAGCTCACGCTGTAGGTATCTCAGTTCGGTGTAGGTCGTT
CGCTCCAAGCTGGGCTGTGTGCACGAACCCCCCGTTCAGCCCGACCGCTGCGCCTTATCCGGTAACTATC
GTCTTGAGTCCAACCCGGTAAGACACGACTTATCGCCACTGGCAGCAGCCACTGGTAACAGGATTAGCAG
AGCGAGGTATGTAGGCGGTGCTACAGAGTTCTTGAAGTGGTGGCCTAACTACGGCTACACTAGAAGAACA
GTATTTGGTATCTGCGCTCTGCTGAAGCCAGTTACCTTCGGAAAAAGAGTTGGTAGCTCTTGATC
Features (pLannotate 1.2.2; 9 found; start..end, strand, type, name):
    250..1110    -  CDS            AmpR: β-lactamase; bla; confers resistance to ampicillin, carbenicillin, and related antibiotics
   1111..1215    -  promoter       AmpR promoter: bla
   1305..1348    -  terminator     bacterial terminator: putative bacterial transcription terminator
   1366..1400    +  promoter       J23119(SpeI) promoter: bacterial promoter (Registry of Standard Biological Parts BBa J23119) modified to end with an SpeI site
   1422..1497    +  misc_RNA       gRNA scaffold: guide RNA scaffold for the Streptococcus pyogenes CRISPR/Cas9 system
   1563..1580    +  CDS            capTEV™ (fragment): composite tag for in vivo biotinylation, TEV protease cleavage, and 6xHis tagging
   1687..1802    +  ncRNA          5S rRNA: Accession: RF00001 - 5S ribosomal RNA
   1806..1852    +  terminator     rrnB T1 terminator: transcription terminator T1 from the E. coli rrnB gene
   2076..79      -  rep_origin     ori (across the origin): high-copy-number ColE1/pMB1/pBR322/pUC origin of replication
