[The description below was written by a language model from this plasmid's Addgene catalogue record and pLannotate feature annotations shown in this document.]
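Description:
pJEC625 is a small (2,585 bp) empty-backbone bacterial plasmid designed for Golden Gate cloning of guide RNAs, classified as a bacterial expression and synthetic biology vector. It replicates from a high-copy ColE1/pMB1-type origin and is selected with ampicillin through a β-lactamase (AmpR) gene driven by its native bla promoter, both on the strand opposite the guide RNA cassette.

The functional cassette consists of the strong constitutive synthetic promoter J23119 (annotated here in the variant that ends in an SpeI site), followed about twenty bases downstream by the Streptococcus pyogenes Cas9 guide RNA scaffold. According to the record, BbsI sites allow the spacer to be inserted as a pair of annealed oligonucleotides. These sites are not annotated in the feature table, but the short gap between promoter and scaffold is the likely location. Because BbsI is a type IIS enzyme that cuts outside its recognition sequence, the sites are removed on cloning and the spacer joins seamlessly to the scaffold, giving a complete single guide RNA transcribed directly from J23119. Downstream lie a region matching 5S rRNA and the rrnB T1 terminator, typical of the E. coli rrnB terminator region, which ends transcription of the guide. A putative terminator upstream of the promoter probably insulates the cassette from read-through. The very short "capTEV" fragment annotation is most likely a chance sequence match rather than a functional tag.

The associated publication concerns a modular bacterial CRISPR-Cas transcriptional activation platform, so the vector presumably serves to build targeting guides for that system. The plasmid carries no Cas protein or activator itself.
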