Addgene plasmid #174368: pJEC625
Purpose: (Empty Backbone) Golden gate vector for gRNA cloning. Contains BbsI sites for insertion of the gRNA spacer as annealed oligos.
Depositing lab: James Chappell. Depositing organization: Rice University. Publication: Rational engineering of a modular bacterial CRISPR-Cas activation platform with expanded target range. Villegas Kcam MC, Tsong AJ, Chappell J. Nucleic Acids Res. 2021 May 7;49(8):4793-4802. doi: 10.1093/nar/gkab211. PubMed 33823546.
Backbone
  Vector backbone: ColE1
  Backbone size (bp): 2585
  Vector type: Bacterial Expression, Synthetic Biology
  Promoter: J23119
Growth in bacteria
  Bacterial resistance: Ampicillin, 100 μg/mL
  Growth temperature: 37°C
  Growth strain: DH5alpha
  Copy number: High Copy
Gene/Insert
  Cloning method: Restriction Enzyme
  Sequencing primers: 5′ tgccacctgacgtctaag
Terms and licenses: Academic/Nonprofit Terms; Industry Terms: Not Available to Industry
How to cite: pJEC625 was a gift from James Chappell (Addgene plasmid # 174368 ; http://n2t.net/addgene:174368 ; RRID:Addgene_174368)
